>Addgene plasmid #103863 | pC0047-CMV-dPspCas13b-ADAR1DD(E1008Q) | addgene full sequence | sequence record 199171 | Addgene NGS Result
CTTT
[37 nt withheld, positions 5-41]
ACCCTATCTCGGTCTATTCTTTTGATTTATAAGGGATTTTGCCGATTTCGGCCTATTGGTTAAAAAATGA
GCTGATTTAACAAAAATTTAACGCGAATTAATTCTGTGGAATGTGTGTCAGTTAGGGTGTGGAAAGTCCC
CAGGCTCCCCAGCAGGCAGAAGTATGCAAAGCATGCATCTCAATTAGTCAGCAACCAGGTGTGGAAAGTC
CCCAGGCTCCCCAGCAGGCAGAAGTATGCAAAGCATGCATCTCAATTAGTCAGCAACCATAGTCCCGCCC
CTAACTCCGCCCATCCCGCCCCTAACTCCGCCCAGTTCCGCCCATTCTCCGCCCCATGGCTGACTAATTT
TTTTTATTTATGCAGAGGCCGAGGCCGCCTCTGCCTCTGAGCTATTCCAGAAGTAGTGAGGAGGCTTTTT
TGGAGGCCTAGGCTTTTGCAAAAAGCTCCCGGGAGCTTGTATATCCATTTTCGGATCTGATCAAGAGACA
GGATGAGGATCGTTTCGCATGATTGAACAAGATGGATTGCACGCAGGTTCTCCGGCCGCTTGGGTGGAGA
GGCTATTCGGCTATGACTGGGCACAACAGACAATCGGCTGCTCTGATGCCGCCGTGTTCCGGCTGTCAGC
GCAGGGGCGCCCGGTTCTTTTTGTCAAGACCGACCTGTCCGGTGCCCTGAATGAACTGCAGGACGAGGCA
GCGCGGCTATCGTGGCTGGCCACGACGGGCGTTCCTTGCGCAGCTGTGCTCGACGTTGTCACTGAAGCGG
GAAGGGACTGGCTGCTATTGGGCGAAGTGCCGGGGCAGGATCTCCTGTCATCTCACCTTGCTCCTGCCGA
GAAAGTATCCATCATGGCTGATGCAATGCGGCGGCTGCATACGCTTGATCCGGCTACCTGCCCATTCGAC
CACCAAGCGAAACATCGCATCGAGCGAGCACGTACTCGGATGGAAGCCGGTCTTGTCGATCAGGATGATC
TGGACGAAGAGCATCAGGGGCTCGCGCCAGCCGAACTGTTCGCCAGGCTCAAGGCGCGCATGCCCGACGG
CGAGGATCTCGTCGTGACCCATGGCGATGCCTGCTTGCCGAATATCATGGTGGAAAATGGCCGCTTTTCT
GGATTCATCGACTGTGGCCGGCTGGGTGTGGCGGACCGCTATCAGGACATAGCGTTGGCTACCCGTGATA
TTGCTGAAGAGCTTGGCGGCGAATGGGCTGACCGCTTCCTCGTGCTTTACGGTATCGCCGCTCCCGATTC
GCAGCGCATCGCCTTCTATCGCCTTCTTGACGAGTTCTTCTGAGCGGGACTCTGGGGTTCGAAATGACCG
ACCAAGCGACGCCCAACCTGCCATCACGAGATTTCGATTCCACCGCCGCCTTCTATGAAAGGTTGGGCTT
CGGAATCGTTTTCCGGGACGCCGGCTGGATGATCCTCCAGCGCGGGGATCTCATGCTGGAGTTCTTCGCC
CACCCCAACTTGTTTATTGCAGCTTATAATGGTTACAAATAAAGCAATAGCATCACAAATTTCACAAATA
AAGCATTTTTTTCACTGCATTCTAGTTGTGGTTTGTCCAAACTCATCAATGTATCTTATCATGTCTGTAT
ACCGTCGACCTCTAGCTAGAGCTTGGCGTAATCATGGTCATAGCTGTTTCCTGTGTGAAATTGTTATCCG
CTCACAATTCCACACAACATACGAGCCGGAAGCATAAAGTGTAAAGCCTGGGGTGCCTAATGAGTGAGCT
AACTCACATTAATTGCGTTGCGCTCACTGCCCGCTTTCCAGTCGGGAAACCTGTCGTGCCAGCTGCATTA
ATGAATCGGCCAACGCGCGGGGAGAGGCGGTTTGCGTATTGGGCGCTCTTCCGCTTCCTCGCTCACTGAC
TCGCTGCGCTCGGTCGTTCGGCTGCGGCGAGCGGTATCAGCTCACTCAAAGGCGGTAATACGGTTATCCA
CAGAATCAGGGGATAACGCAGGAAAGAACATGTGAGCAAAAGGCCAGCAAAAGGCCAGGAACCGTAAAAA
GGCCGCGTTGCTGGCGTTTTTCCATAGGCTCCGCCCCCCTGACGAGCATCACAAAAATCGACGCTCAAGT
CAGAGGTGGCGAAACCCGACAGGACTATAAAGATACCAGGCGTTTCCCCCTGGAAGCTCCCTCGTGCGCT
CTCCTGTTCCGACCCTGCCGCTTACCGGATACCTGTCCGCCTTTCTCCCTTCGGGAAGCGTGGCGCTTTC
TCATAGCTCACGCTGTAGGTATCTCAGTTCGGTGTAGGTCGTTCGCTCCAAGCTGGGCTGTGTGCACGAA
CCCCCCGTTCAGCCCGACCGCTGCGCCTTATCCGGTAACTATCGTCTTGAGTCCAACCCGGTAAGACACG
ACTTATCGCCACTGGCAGCAGCCACTGGTAACAGGATTAGCAGAGCGAGGTATGTAGGCGGTGCTACAGA
GTTCTTGAAGTGGTGGCCTAACTACGGCTACACTAGAAGAACAGTATTTGGTATCTGCGCTCTGCTGAAG
CCAGTTACCTTCGGAAAAAGAGTTGGTAGCTCTTGATCCGGCAAACAAACCACCGCTGGTAGCGGTGGTT
TTTTTGTTTGCAAGCAGCAGATTACGCGCAGAAAAAAAGGATCTCAAGAAGATCCTTTGATCTTTTCTAC
GGGGTCTGACGCTCAGTGGAACGAAAACTCACGTTAAGGGATTTTGGTCATGAGATTATCAAAAAGGATC
TTCACCTAGATCCTTTTAAATTAAAAATGAAGTTTTAAATCAATCTAAAGTATATATGAGTAAACTTGGT
CTGACAGTTACCAATGCTTAATCAGTGAGGCACCTATCTCAGCGATCTGTCTATTTCGTTCATCCATAGT
TGCCTGACTCCCCGTCGTGTAGATAACTACGATACGGGAGGGCTTACCATCTGGCCCCAGTGCTGCAATG
ATACCGCGAGACCCACGCTCACCGGCTCCAGATTTATCAGCAATAAACCAGCCAGCCGGAAGGGCCGAGC
GCAGAAGTGGTCCTGCAACTTTATCCGCCTCCATCCAGTCTATTAATTGTTGCCGGGAAGCTAGAGTAAG
TAGTTCGCCAGTTAATAGTTTGCGCAACGTTGTTGCCATTGCTACAGGCATCGTGGTGTCACGCTCGTCG
TTTGGTATGGCTTCATTCAGCTCCGGTTCCCAACGATCAAGGCGAGTTACATGATCCCCCATGTTGTGCA
AAAAAGCGGTTAGCTCCTTCGGTCCTCCGATCGTTGTCAGAAGTAAGTTGGCCGCAGTGTTATCACTCAT
GGTTATGGCAGCACTGCATAATTCTCTTACTGTCATGCCATCCGTAAGATGCTTTTCTGTGACTGGTGAG
TACTCAACCAAGTCATTCTGAGAATAGTGTATGCGGCGACCGAGTTGCTCTTGCCCGGCGTCAATACGGG
ATAATACCGCGCCACATAGCAGAACTTTAAAAGTGCTCATCATTGGAAAACGTTCTTCGGGGCGAAAACT
CTCAAGGATCTTACCGCTGTTGAGATCCAGTTCGATGTAACCCACTCGTGCACCCAACTGATCTTCAGCA
TCTTTTACTTTCACCAGCGTTTCTGGGTGAGCAAAAACAGGAAGGCAAAATGCCGCAAAAAAGGGAATAA
GGGCGACACGGAAATGTTGAATACTCATACTCTTCCTTTTTCAATATTATTGAAGCATTTATCAGGGTTA
TTGTCTCATGAGCGGATACATATTTGAATGTATTTAGAAAAATAAACAAATAGGGGTTCCGCGCACATTT
CCCCGAAAAGTGCCACCTGACGTCGACGGATCGGGAGATCTCCCGATCCCCTATGGTGCACTCTCAGTAC
AATCTGCTCTGATGCCGCATAGTTAAGCCAGTATCTGCTCCCTGCTTGTGTGTTGGAGGTCGCTGAGTAG
TGCGCGAGCAAAATTTAAGCTACAACAAGGCAAGGCTTGACCGACAATTGCATGAAGAATCTGCTTAGGG
TTAGGCGTTTTGCGCTGCTTCGCGATGTACGGGCCAGATATACGCGTTGACATTGATTATTGACTAGTTA
TTAATAGTAATCAATTACGGGGTCATTAGTTCATAGCCCATATATGGAGTTCCGCGTTACATAACTTACG
GTAAATGGCCCGCCTGGCTGACCGCCCAACGACCCCCGCCCATTGACGTCAATAATGACGTATGTTCCCA
TAGTAACGCCAATAGGGACTTTCCATTGACGTCAATGGGTGGAGTATTTACGGTAAACTGCCCACTTGGC
AGTACATCAAGTGTATCATATGCCAAGTACGCCCCCTATTGACGTCAATGACGGTAAATGGCCCGCCTGG
CATTATGCCCAGTACATGACCTTATGGGACTTTCCTACTTGGCAGTACATCTACGTATTAGTCATCGCTA
TTACCATGGTGATGCGGTTTTGGCAGTACATCAATGGGCGTGGATAGCGGTTTGACTCACGGGGATTTCC
AAGTCTCCACCCCATTGACGTCAATGGGAGTTTGTTTTGGCACCAAAATCAACGGGACTTTCCAAAATGT
CGTAACAACTCCGCCCCATTGACGCAAATGGGCGGTAGGCGTGTACGGTGGGAGGTCTATATAAGCAGAG
CTCTCTGGCTAACTAGAGAACCCACTGCTTACTGGCTTATCGAAATTAATACGACTCACTATAGGGAGAC
CCAAGCTGGCTAGCGTTTAAACTTAAGCTTGCCACCATGAACATCCCCGCTCTGGTGGAAAACCAGAAGA
AGTACTTTGGCACCTACAGCGTGATGGCCATGCTGAACGCTCAGACCGTGCTGGACCACATCCAGAAGGT
GGCCGATATTGAGGGCGAGCAGAACGAGAACAACGAGAATCTGTGGTTTCACCCCGTGATGAGCCACCTG
TACAACGCCAAGAACGGCTACGACAAGCAGCCCGAGAAAACCATGTTCATCATCGAGCGGCTGCAGAGCT
ACTTCCCATTCCTGAAGATCATGGCCGAGAACCAGAGAGAGTACAGCAACGGCAAGTACAAGCAGAACCG
CGTGGAAGTGAACAGCAACGACATCTTCGAGGTGCTGAAGCGCGCCTTCGGCGTGCTGAAGATGTACAGG
GACCTGACCAACGCATACAAGACCTACGAGGAAAAGCTGAACGACGGCTGCGAGTTCCTGACCAGCACAG
AGCAACCTCTGAGCGGCATGATCAACAACTACTACACAGTGGCCCTGCGGAACATGAACGAGAGATACGG
CTACAAGACAGAGGACCTGGCCTTCATCCAGGACAAGCGGTTCAAGTTCGTGAAGGACGCCTACGGCAAG
AAAAAGTCCCAAGTGAATACCGGATTCTTCCTGAGCCTGCAGGACTACAACGGCGACACACAGAAGAAGC
TGCACCTGAGCGGAGTGGGAATCGCCCTGCTGATCTGCCTGTTCCTGGACAAGCAGTACATCAACATCTT
TCTGAGCAGGCTGCCCATCTTCTCCAGCTACAATGCCCAGAGCGAGGAACGGCGGATCATCATCAGATCC
TTCGGCATCAACAGCATCAAGCTGCCCAAGGACCGGATCCACAGCGAGAAGTCCAACAAGAGCGTGGCCA
TGGATATGCTCAACGAAGTGAAGCGGTGCCCCGACGAGCTGTTCACAACACTGTCTGCCGAGAAGCAGTC
CCGGTTCAGAATCATCAGCGACGACCACAATGAAGTGCTGATGAAGCGGAGCAGCGACAGATTCGTGCCT
CTGCTGCTGCAGTATATCGATTACGGCAAGCTGTTCGACCACATCAGGTTCCACGTGAACATGGGCAAGC
TGAGATACCTGCTGAAGGCCGACAAGACCTGCATCGACGGCCAGACCAGAGTCAGAGTGATCGAGCAGCC
CCTGAACGGCTTCGGCAGACTGGAAGAGGCCGAGACAATGCGGAAGCAAGAGAACGGCACCTTCGGCAAC
AGCGGCATCCGGATCAGAGACTTCGAGAACATGAAGCGGGACGACGCCAATCCTGCCAACTATCCCTACA
TCGTGGACACCTACACACACTACATCCTGGAAAACAACAAGGTCGAGATGTTTATCAACGACAAAGAGGA
CAGCGCCCCACTGCTGCCCGTGATCGAGGATGATAGATACGTGGTCAAGACAATCCCCAGCTGCCGGATG
AGCACCCTGGAAATTCCAGCCATGGCCTTCCACATGTTTCTGTTCGGCAGCAAGAAAACCGAGAAGCTGA
TCGTGGACGTGCACAACCGGTACAAGAGACTGTTCCAGGCCATGCAGAAAGAAGAAGTGACCGCCGAGAA
TATCGCCAGCTTCGGAATCGCCGAGAGCGACCTGCCTCAGAAGATCCTGGATCTGATCAGCGGCAATGCC
CACGGCAAGGATGTGGACGCCTTCATCAGACTGACCGTGGACGACATGCTGACCGACACCGAGCGGAGAA
TCAAGAGATTCAAGGACGACCGGAAGTCCATTCGGAGCGCCGACAACAAGATGGGAAAGAGAGGCTTCAA
GCAGATCTCCACAGGCAAGCTGGCCGACTTCCTGGCCAAGGACATCGTGCTGTTTCAGCCCAGCGTGAAC
GATGGCGAGAACAAGATCACCGGCCTGAACTACCGGATCATGCAGAGCGCCATTGCCGTGTACGATAGCG
GCGACGATTACGAGGCCAAGCAGCAGTTCAAGCTGATGTTCGAGAAGGCCCGGCTGATCGGCAAGGGCAC
AACAGAGCCTCATCCATTTCTGTACAAGGTGTTCGCCCGCAGCATCCCCGCCAATGCCGTCGAGTTCTAC
GAGCGCTACCTGATCGAGCGGAAGTTCTACCTGACCGGCCTGTCCAACGAGATCAAGAAAGGCAACAGAG
TGGATGTGCCCTTCATCCGGCGGGACCAGAACAAGTGGAAAACACCCGCCATGAAGACCCTGGGCAGAAT
CTACAGCGAGGATCTGCCCGTGGAACTGCCCAGACAGATGTTCGACAATGAGATCAAGTCCCACCTGAAG
TCCCTGCCACAGATGGAAGGCATCGACTTCAACAATGCCAACGTGACCTATCTGATCGCCGAGTACATGA
AGAGAGTGCTGGACGACGACTTCCAGACCTTCTACCAGTGGAACCGCAACTACCGGTACATGGACATGCT
TAAGGGCGAGTACGACAGAAAGGGCTCCCTGCAGCACTGCTTCACCAGCGTGGAAGAGAGAGAAGGCCTC
TGGAAAGAGCGGGCCTCCAGAACAGAGCGGTACAGAAAGCAGGCCAGCAACAAGATCCGCAGCAACCGGC
AGATGAGAAACGCCAGCAGCGAAGAGATCGAGACAATCCTGGATAAGCGGCTGAGCAACAGCCGGAACGA
GTACCAGAAAAGCGAGAAAGTGATCCGGCGCTACAGAGTGCAGGATGCCCTGCTGTTTCTGCTGGCCAAA
AAGACCCTGACCGAACTGGCCGATTTCGACGGCGAGAGGTTCAAACTGAAAGAAATCATGCCCGACGCCG
AGAAGGGAATCCTGAGCGAGATCATGCCCATGAGCTTCACCTTCGAGAAAGGCGGCAAGAAGTACACCAT
CACCAGCGAGGGCATGAAGCTGAAGAACTACGGCGACTTCTTTGTGCTGGCTAGCGACAAGAGGATCGGC
AACCTGCTGGAACTCGTGGGCAGCGACATCGTGTCCAAAGAGGATATCATGGAAGAGTTCAACAAATACG
ACCAGTGCAGGCCCGAGATCAGCTCCATCGTGTTCAACCTGGAAAAGTGGGCCTTCGACACATACCCCGA
GCTGTCTGCCAGAGTGGACCGGGAAGAGAAGGTGGACTTCAAGAGCATCCTGAAAATCCTGCTGAACAAC
AAGAACATCAACAAAGAGCAGAGCGACATCCTGCGGAAGATCCGGAACGCCTTCGATGCAAACAATTACC
CCGACAAAGGCGTGGTGGAAATCAAGGCCCTGCCTGAGATCGCCATGAGCATCAAGAAGGCCTTTGGGGA
GTACGCCATCATGAAGGGAAGCCTGCAGCTGCCTCCACTTGAAAGACTGACACTGGGATCCGGAGGAGGT
GGAAGCAGCCTTGGAACAGGAAATCGGTGTGTCAAGGGGGACTCATTGAGCCTCAAAGGGGAGACAGTAA
ATGATTGTCACGCGGAAATCATAAGTCGACGGGGCTTCATTCGATTTCTCTACAGCGAATTGATGAAATA
CAACTCTCAGACGGCAAAAGATAGCATATTCGAACCTGCGAAAGGGGGGGAGAAGCTCCAAATCAAGAAG
ACCGTCAGTTTTCACCTTTATATCAGTACCGCACCCTGCGGTGACGGCGCGCTTTTCGACAAGAGTTGTT
CAGACCGCGCAATGGAATCCACGGAAAGCAGACATTATCCAGTCTTTGAGAATCCGAAACAGGGCAAACT
CCGGACAAAAGTCGAAAATGGTCAGGGCACGATCCCCGTTGAGTCTTCAGATATCGTTCCCACCTGGGAC
GGGATTAGACTCGGAGAGAGGCTCCGGACGATGAGCTGTTCAGATAAGATCCTGCGATGGAATGTCCTGG
GCTTGCAAGGCGCGCTGTTGACACACTTTCTTCAGCCAATTTACCTCAAATCAGTCACTCTCGGCTACCT
CTTTTCACAAGGGCATCTCACCCGGGCCATTTGTTGTCGCGTGACAAGGGACGGTTCCGCTTTTGAGGAC
GGGCTTCGCCATCCCTTCATAGTAAATCACCCCAAGGTCGGACGAGTCTCAATTTACGACTCCAAACGGC
AATCAGGAAAGACTAAAGAAACGTCTGTCAACTGGTGTCTGGCTGATGGCTACGATCTTGAAATACTTGA
CGGGACCCGAGGAACCGTCGACGGCCCCAGGAACGAGCTTAGCAGGGTAAGTAAGAAAAATATATTCCTC
CTCTTCAAGAAACTTTGTTCATTTCGATATAGGCGCGACCTGTTGCGACTGAGCTACGGCGAGGCCAAGA
AGGCGGCGCGCGACTACGAGACCGCCAAGAATTATTTCAAAAAGGGACTCAAGGATATGGGCTATGGAAA
TTGGATTTCCAAACCGCAAGAGGAAAAGAATTTCTGAGACGTCTAGAGGGCCCGTTTAAACCCGCTGATC
AGCCTCGACTGTGCCTTCTAGTTGCCAGCCATCTGTTGTTTGCCCCTCCCCCGTGCCTTCCTTGACCCTG
GAAGGTGCCACTCCCACTGTCCTTTCCTAATAAAATGAGGAAATTGCATCGCATTGTCTGAGTAGGTGTC
ATTCTATTCTGGGGGGTGGGGTGGGGCAGGACAGCAAGGGGGAGGATTGGGAAGACAATAGCAGGCATGC
TGGGGATGCGGTGGGCTCTATGGCTTCTGAGGCGGAAAGAACCAGCTGGGGCTCTAGGGGGTATCCCC
[124 nt withheld, positions 9420-9543]
C
[91 nt withheld, positions 9545-9635]
A
[49 nt withheld, positions 9637-9685]
CCTTTGACGTTGGAGTCCACGTT
Features (pLannotate 1.2.2; 20 found; start..end, strand, type, name):
    154..483     +  promoter       SV40 promoter: SV40 enhancer and early promoter
    550..1341    +  CDS            neo: KKA2_KLEPN - Also known as kan, nptII. Experimental evidence at protein level: Swiss-Prot protein existence level 1. Resistance to kanamycin, neomycin, paromomycin, ribostamycin, butirosin and gentamicin B. From Klebsiella pneumoniae.
   1365..1523    +  CDS            ble (fragment): BLE_KLEPN - Experimental evidence at protein level: Swiss-Prot protein existence level 1. Binding protein with a strong affinity to the bleomycin family of antibiotics. Binds to CL990; an antimitotic-antibiotic compound. From Klebsiella pneumoniae.
   1518..1639    +  polyA_signal   SV40 poly(A) signal: SV40 polyadenylation signal
   1712..1728    -  protein_bind   lac operator: The lac repressor binds to the lac operator to inhibit transcription in E. coli. This inhibition can be relieved by adding lactose or isopropyl-β-D-thiogalactopyranoside (IPTG). lac repressor encoded by lacI
   1736..1766    -  promoter       lac promoter: promoter for the E. coli lac operon
   1781..1802    -  protein_bind   CAP binding site: CAP binding activates transcription in the presence of cAMP. E. coli catabolite activator protein
   1815..1907    -  CDS            lacI (fragment): lac repressor; lacI; The lac repressor binds to the lac operator to inhibit transcription in E. coli. This inhibition can be relieved by adding lactose or isopropyl-β-D-thiogalactopyranoside (IPTG).
   2090..2678    -  rep_origin     ori: high-copy-number ColE1/pMB1/pBR322/pUC origin of replication
   2849..3709    -  CDS            AmpR: β-lactamase; bla; confers resistance to ampicillin, carbenicillin, and related antibiotics
   3710..3814    -  promoter       AmpR promoter: bla
   3873..3925    -  misc_feature   bom (fragment): basis of mobility region from pBR322
   4080..4459    +  enhancer       CMV enhancer: human cytomegalovirus immediate early enhancer
   4460..4663    +  promoter       CMV promoter: human cytomegalovirus (CMV) immediate early promoter
   4659..4692    +  LTR            5' LTR (truncated) (fragment): truncated 5' long terminal repeat (LTR) from HIV-1
   4708..4726    +  promoter       T7 promoter: promoter for bacteriophage T7 RNA polymerase
   8098..9105    +  CDS            ADAR (fragment): DSRAD_HUMAN - Also known as ADAR1, DSRAD, G1P1, IFI4. Experimental evidence at protein level: Swiss-Prot protein existence level 1. Catalyzes the hydrolytic deamination of adenosine to inosine in double-stranded RNA (dsRNA) referred to as A-to-I RNA editing (PubMed:7972084, PubMed:7565688, PubMed:12618436). This may affect gene expression and function in a number of ways that include mRNA translation by changing codons and hence the amino acid sequence of proteins; pre-mRNA splicing by altering splice site recognition sequences; RNA stability by changing sequences involved in nuclease recognit
   9150..9374    +  polyA_signal   bGH poly(A) signal: bovine growth hormone polyadenylation signal
   9378..9399    +  promoter       SV40 promoter (fragment): SV40 enhancer and early promoter
   9420..140     +  rep_origin     f1 ori (across the origin) (sequence partly withheld): f1 bacteriophage origin of replication; arrow indicates direction of (+) strand synthesis
