[The description below was written by a language model from this plasmid's Addgene catalogue record and pLannotate feature annotations shown in this document.]
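Description:
pC0047-CMV-dPspCas13b-ADAR1DD(E1008Q) is a mammalian expression plasmid of about 9.7 kb built on the pcDNA3.1 backbone, designed for programmable RNA base editing. It is propagated in E. coli as a high-copy plasmid through a ColE1/pUC-type origin and selected with ampicillin via the β-lactamase gene. An f1 origin is also present. The backbone carries an SV40 early promoter driving a neomycin/kanamycin phosphotransferase gene with an SV40 polyadenylation signal, which would in principle allow G418 selection of transfected mammalian cells. Short matches annotated as ble, lacI, bom and HIV-1 LTR fragments appear to be backbone remnants or chance hits rather than functional elements.

The payload is a single fusion protein expressed from the CMV immediate-early enhancer and promoter and terminated by the bovine growth hormone polyadenylation signal; a T7 promoter lies just upstream of the coding region. The N-terminal portion is Cas13b from Prevotella sp. P5-125 carrying H133A and H1058A substitutions, which abolish its RNase activity while leaving guide-directed RNA binding intact. The automated feature table does not annotate this part, but it corresponds to the unannotated stretch between the T7 promoter and the ADAR segment. It is fused to the deaminase domain of human ADAR1 (residues 886–1226) bearing the E1008Q substitution. The record does not specify any linkers, localisation signals or tags.

When supplied together with a separately provided guide RNA, the inactive Cas13b brings the deaminase to a chosen transcript. There it converts a target adenosine to inosine, so transcripts can be edited selectively without altering the genome.
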