Addgene plasmid #103863: pC0047-CMV-dPspCas13b-ADAR1DD(E1008Q)
Purpose: dPspCas13b-ADAR1DD(E1008Q) fusion that can be used to selectively edit adenosine to inosine in RNA molecules when used in conjuction with a guide RNA
Depositing lab: Feng Zhang. Depositing organization: Broad Institute. Publication: RNA editing with CRISPR-Cas13. Cox DBT, Gootenberg JS, Abudayyeh OO, Franklin B, Kellner MJ, Joung J, Zhang F. Science. 2017 Oct 25. pii: eaaq0180. doi: 10.1126/science.aaq0180. PubMed 29070703.
Backbone
  Vector backbone: pcDNA3.1
  Backbone size w/o insert (bp): 5428
  Total vector size (bp): 9705
  Vector type: Mammalian Expression, CRISPR
Growth in bacteria
  Bacterial resistance: Ampicillin, 100 μg/mL
  Growth temperature: 37°C
  Growth strain: DH5alpha
  Copy number: High Copy
Gene/Insert 1
  Gene/Insert name: PspCas13b
  Species: Prevotella sp. P5-125
  Insert size (bp): 3270
  Mutation: Changed histidne 133 to alanine and histidine 1058 to alanine to remove RNAse activity.
  GenBank ID: WP_044065294
Gene/Insert 2
  Gene/Insert name: huADAR1DD (alt name: human ADAR1 deaminase domain)
  Species: H. sapiens (human)
  Insert size (bp): 1011
  Mutation: Only the deaminase domain (AA 886-1226 are expressed). Glutamate 1008 is mutated to glutamine.
  Entrez Gene: ADAR (a.k.a. ADAR1, AGS6, DRADA, DSH, DSRAD, G1P1, IFI-4, IFI4, K88DSRBP, P136)
Terms and licenses: Academic/Nonprofit Terms; Industry Terms: Not Available to Industry
Depositor comments: Benchling link: https://benchling.com/s/seq-R3zRpb4whgEiZBoTvpgM
How to cite: pC0047-CMV-dPspCas13b-ADAR1DD(E1008Q) was a gift from Feng Zhang (Addgene plasmid # 103863 ; http://n2t.net/addgene:103863 ; RRID:Addgene_103863)
